>Addgene plasmid #225824 | pGLU_131 | addgene full sequence | sequence record 451452 | Addgene NGS Result
AGCATGAAGAGCACCCCAGGATACATAGATTACCACAACTCCGAGCCCTTCCACCTAGCGTGCTAACCAC
GCACGCTATTGTTGTATAGGCTAGGTGGAGGCTCAGTGATGATAAGTCTGCGATGGTGGATGCATGTGTC
ATGGTCATAGCTGTTTCCTGTGTGAAATTGTTATCCGCTCAGAGGGCACAATCCTATTCCGCGCTATCCG
ACAATCTCCAAGACATTAGGTGGAGTTCAGTTCGGCGTATGGCATATGTCGCTGGAAAGAACATGTGAGC
AAAAGGCCAGCAAAAGGCCAGGAACCGTAAAAAGGCCGCGTTGCTGGCGTTACAGCTGGGCGCGCCCCAT
GTCAGCCGTTAAGTGTTCCTGTGTCACTCAAAATTGCTTTGAGAGGCTCTAAGGGCTTCTCAGTGCGTTA
CATCCCTGGCTTGTTGTCCACAACCGTTAAACCTTAAAGGCTTTAAAAGCCTTATATATTCTTTTTTTTC
TTATAAAACTTAAAACCTTAGAGGCTATTTAAGTTGCTGATTTATATTAATTTTATTGTTCAAACATGAG
AGCTTAGTACGTGAAACATGAGAGCTTAGTACGTTAGCCATGAGAGCTTAGTACGTTAGCCATGAGGGTT
TAGTTCGTTAAACATGAGAGCTTAGTACGTTAAACATGAGAGCTTAGTACGTGAAACATGAGAGCTTAGT
ACGTACTATCAACAGGTTGAACTGCTGATCTTCAGATCGGCGCGCCGGCCGGCCGAAGATCCTTTGATCT
TTTCTACGGGGTCTGACGCTCTATTCAACAAAGCCGCCGTCCCGTCAAGTCAGCGTAAATGGGTAGGGGG
CTTCAAATCGTCCTCGTGATACCAATTCGGAGCCTGCTTTTTTGTACAAACTTGTTGATAATGGCAATTC
AAGGATCTTCACCTAGATCCTTTTAAATTAAAAATGAAGTTTTAAATCAATCTAAAGTATATATGAGTAA
ACTTGGTCTGACAGTTACCAATGCTTAATCAGTGAGGCACCTATCTCAGCGATCTGTCTATTTCGTTCAT
CCATAGTTGCCTGACTCCCCGTCGTGTAGATAACTACGATACGGGAGGGCTTACCATCTGGCCCCAGTGC
TGCAATGATACCGCGAGAGCCACGCTCACCGGCTCCAGATTTATCAGCAATAAACCAGCCAGCCGGAAGG
GCCGAGCGCAGAAGTGGTCCTGCAACTTTATCCGCCTCCATCCAGTCTATTAATTGTTGCCGGGAAGCTA
GAGTAAGTAGTTCGCCAGTTAATAGTTTGCGCAACGTTGTTGCCATTGCTACAGGCATCGTGGTGTCACG
CTCGTCGTTTGGTATGGCTTCATTCAGCTCCGGTTCCCAACGATCAAGGCGAGTTACATGATCCCCCATG
TTGTGCAAAAAAGCGGTTAGCTCCTTCGGTCCTCCGATCGTTGTCAGAAGTAAGTTGGCCGCAGTGTTAT
CACTCATGGTTATGGCAGCACTGCATAATTCTCTTACTGTCATGCCATCCGTAAGATGCTTTTCTGTGAC
TGGTGAGTACTCAACCAAGTCATTCTGAGAATAGTGTATGCGGCGACCGAGTTGCTCTTGCCCGGCGTCA
ATACGGGATAATACCGCGCCACATAGCAGAACTTTAAAAGTGCTCATCATTGGAAAACGTTCTTCGGGGC
GAAAACTCTCAAGGATCTTACCGCTGTTGAGATCCAGTTCGATGTAACCCACTCGTGCACCCAACTGATC
TTCAGCATCTTTTACTTTCACCAGCGTTTCTGGGTGAGCAAAAACAGGAAGGCAAAATGCCGCAAAAAAG
GGAATAAGGGCGACACGGAAATGTTGAATACTCATACTCTTCCTTTTTCAATATTATTGAAGCATTTATC
AGGGTTATTGTCTCATGAGCGGATACATATTTGAATGTATTTAGAAAAATAAACAAATAGGGGTTCCGCG
CACATTTCCCCGAAAAGTGCCAGATACCTGAAACAAAACCCATCGTACGGCCAAGGAAGTCTCCAATAAC
TGTGATCCACCACAAGCGCCAGGGTTTTCCCAGTCACGACGTTGTAAAACGACGGCCAGTCATGCATAAT
CCGCACGCATCTGGAATAAGGAAGTGCCATTCCGCCTGACCTTAGCGTGCGAACAGCACGCTATTGTTGT
ATCATTACTCGCATCCATTCTCAGGCTGTCTCGTCTCGTCTCCGAGCTCTTCAATGAGGAGTACGGCCAG
CCTCGCAGAGCAGGATTCCCGTTGAGCACCGCCAGGTGCGAATAAGGGACAGTGAAGAAGGAACACCCGC
TCGCGGGTGGGCCTACTTCACCTATCCTGCCCGGCTGACGCCGTTGGATACACCAAGGAAAGTCTACACG
AACCCTTTGGCAAAATCCTGTATATCGTGCGAAAAAGGATGGATATACCGAAAAAATCGCTATAATGACC
CCGAAGCAGGGTTATGCAGCGGAAAAGTCGTTGGGATTGTCCTGACCGAAGCGGGACAGGTCCACGAGCA
GGCAATGCTTGTTGGGCATGGTGAGGTGGATGTCTTTCACTTCCGGCACGCAGCCGAGGACTTTTTGCGC
CATATCGTAAAGTGTGTGCTGAACGGATTCGCTTTCGTGTTCAGCGAAAGAGGCGAGAAGGAGATTCCAA
GCTTAGATTTTAATGCCCTGCGCCATCAGGTCTTTCGCGGCCAGAAAGCCATCCAGTTTGCTTTGCAGCG
CTTCCCAACCTTCCCACAGCGCACCCCAGCTCGCAATGCCGGTACGTTTGCTATCCATAAAGCCGCCCAG
ACGCGCAATCGCCATATACGCCCATTGCAGGCTGCCCGCTTTTTCTTTGCGTTTGCGTTTGCCTTTATCC
AGATAGCCCAGCAGTTGGCATTCATCCGGGGTCAGCACGGTTTCCGCGCTCTGGCTTTCAACGTGTTCCG
CTTCTTTCAGCAGGCCCTGCGCACGCAGTGCTTGCGGCGGAGTAAAAGATTCACGCAGTTGCAGCAGACG
CACCGCCACAAAGCTCAGAATGCTCACCATACGTTCCAGGTTATCCGGTTCTTCCATACGCTGACGTTCC
GCACCCGCACCCGTTTTCCACGCTTTGTGAAATTCTTCAATGCGCCAACGATGGGTATAAATATCAATCA
CACGCAGCGCTTGGGCCAGACTTTCCACCGGCTCGCTGGTCAGCAGCAGCCATTTCAGCGGGGTTTCGCC
TTTCGGCGGATTAATTTCTTCGGCCAGCACCGCGTTCAGGGTAATGTTGCCCTGTTTCAGGGTAATACGG
CCGCTACGCAGGCTCAGGCTCGCTTTACGCGCCGGACGGTTTTTACGTTTGCCACGTTTATCCACCACGC
CTTTCTGCGGAATGCTAATCTGATAGCCGCCCAGTTCCGGCTGGTTTTTCAGGTGATCATACAGATACAG
GCCGCTTTCCACATCTTTACGCGGATGTTTGCTACGCACCACAAAACGTTCGTTATGGGCCAGTTTATCT
TGCAGATACGCATGAATATCCGCTTCACGATCGCACACCGCAATCACGTTGCTCATCATGCTGCCCATTC
TCAGACGCGAAGTTGCAGCAGCGGCCAGCCATTTGCCGCTTTCTTTTTCATCCGCATCCGCCGGATCATC
CGGACGCATCCACCATTCTTGATGCAGCAGGCCCACGGTACGAAAGGTGGTCGCTTCCAGCAGCAGCACG
CTATGCACCCACCAACCACGGCTTTTATCCTGAATGCTACCCAGTTTGCCCAGTTCTTCCGCCACCTGAT
GACGATAGCTCAGAGAGGTGGTATCTTCAATTGCCAGCAGTTCCGGAAATTCCTGGGCCAGTTTCACGGT
CTGCATGGCACCCGCTTTACGAATCGCTTCCGCGCTCACGTTCGGATTACGAATAAAACGATACGCGCCT
TCCTGCATGGCTTTGCTGCCTTCGCTGCTAATGGTAATGCTTTTGCCGCTATATTTGGCCAGTTGCGCCG
CAACATTCACCAGACGCGCGGTACGACGCGGATCACCCAGCGCAGCACTAGAAAACACGCTTTTCGCCCA
ATCCGCCGCACGATGCAGTGCACTGGTAATCATTGAGACCCAGTCGAAAGTGAAACGTGATTTCATGCGT
CATTTTGAACATTTTGTAAATCTTATTTAATAATGTGTGCGGCAATTCACATTTAATTTATGAATGTTTT
CTTAACATCGCGGCAACTCAAGAAACGGCAGGTTCGGATCTTAGCTACTAGAGAAAGAGGAGAAATACTA
GATGGTGAGTAAGGGTGAAGCCGTGATTAAAGAGTTCATGCGCTTCAAAGTGCATATGGAGGGCTCAATG
AACGGCCATGAATTTGAAATTGAAGGTGAAGGAGAAGGCCGTCCGTATGAGGGCACCCAGACCGCCAAAC
TGAAAGTCACAAAGGGTGGCCCGCTGCCGTTTTCGTGGGATATTTTATCCCCTCAATTCATGTACGGCAG
CCGGGCGTTTATTAAACACCCGGCGGATATCCCGGATTACTATAAGCAATCTTTTCCAGAAGGCTTTAAA
TGGGAGCGCGTGATGAATTTTGAAGACGGAGGTGCTGTTACCGTGACCCAGGACACGAGCTTAGAAGACG
GTACCTTGATCTATAAGGTAAAGCTGCGTGGTACCAATTTCCCGCCGGATGGGCCAGTTATGCAGAAAAA
GACTATGGGCTGGGAAGCATCGACGGAGCGTCTTTACCCCGAAGACGGCGTCCTGAAAGGCGATATTAAA
ATGGCCCTGCGACTGAAAGACGGCGGTCGCTACCTTGCAGATTTCAAAACAACGTATAAAGCGAAAAAAC
CTGTGCAGATGCCCGGGGCGTACAACGTTGATCGCAAACTAGATATCACTTCACACAACGAAGATTACAC
GGTAGTCGAACAGTATGAACGTAGCGAGGGGCGCCATAGCACCGGAGGCATGGATGAACTCTATAAATAA
TTCAGCCAAAAAACTTAAGACCGCCGGTCTTGTCCACTACCTTGCAGTAATGCGGTGGACAGGATCGGCG
GTTTTCTTTTCTCTTCTCAAGACTGGGTCTCAAATGAATACATCCTATTCACAATCGAATTTACGACACA
ACCAAATTTTAATTTGGCTTTGCATTTTATCTTTTTTTAGCGTATTAAATGAAATGGTTTTGAACGTCAG
CTTACCTGATATTGCAAATGATTTTAATAAACCTCCTGCGAGTACAAACTGGGTGAACACAGCCTTTATG
TTAACCTTTTCCATTGGAACAGCTGTATATGGAAAGCTATCTGATCAATTAGGCATCAAAAGGTTACTCC
TATTTGGAATTATAATAAATTGTTTCGGGTCGGTAATTGGGTTTGTTGGCCATTCTTTCTTTTCCTTACT
TATTATGGCTCGTTTTATTCAAGGGGCTGGTGCAGCTGCATTTCCAGCACTCGTAATGGTTGTAGTTGCG
CGCTATATTCCAAAGGAAAATAGGGGTAAAGCATTTGGTCTTATTGGATCGATAGTAGCCATGGGAGAAG
GAGTCGGTCCAGCGATTGGTGGAATGATAGCCCATTATATTCATTGGTCCTATCTTCTACTCATTCCTAT
GATAACAATTATCACTGTTCCGTTTCTTATGAAATTATTAAAGAAAGAAGTAAGGATAAAAGGTCATTTT
GATATCAAAGGAATTATACTAATGTCTGTAGGCATTGTATTTTTTATGTTGTTTACAACATCATATAGCA
TTTCTTTTCTTATCGTTAGCGTGCTGTCATTCCTGATATTTGTAAAACATATCAGGAAAGTAACAGATCC
TTTTGTTGATCCCGGATTAGGGAAAAATATACCTTTTATGATTGGAGTTCTTTGTGGGGGAATTATATTT
GGAACAGTAGCAGGGTTTGTCTCTATGGTTCCTTATATGATGAAAGATGTTCACCAGCTAAGTACTGCCG
AAATCGGAAGTGTAATTATTTTCCCTGGAACAATGAGTGTCATTATTTTCGGCTACATTGGTGGGATACT
TGTTGATAGAAGAGGTCCTTTATACGTGTTAAACATCGGAGTTACATTTCTTTCTGTTAGCTTTTTAACT
GCTTCCTTTCTTTTAGAAACAACATCATGGTTCATGACAATTATAATCGTATTTGTTTTAGGTGGGCTTT
CGTTCACCAAAACAGTTATATCAACAATTGTTTCAAGTAGCTTGAAACAGCAGGAAGCTGGTGCTGGAAT
GAGTTTGCTTAACTTTACCAGCTTTTTATCAGAGGGAACAGGTATTGCAATTGTAGGTGGTTTATTATCC
ATACCCTTACTTGATCAAAGGTTGTTACCTATGGAAGTTGATCAGTCAACTTATCTGTATAGTAATTTGT
TATTACTTTTTTCAGGAATCATTGTCATTAGTTGGCTGGTTACCTTGAATGTATATAAACATTCTCAAAG
GGATTTCTAAGCTTATCGTTAAGGGATCAACTTTGGGAGAGAGTTCAAAATTGATCCTTTTTTTAAGATG
TGTATAAGAGACAGCGCT
Features (pLannotate 1.2.2; 10 found; start..end, strand, type, name):
    350..738     -  rep_origin     R6K γ ori: γ replication origin from E. coli plasmid R6K; requires the R6K initiator protein pi for replication
    871..895     -  protein_bind   attB1: mutant version of attB; recombination site for the Gateway® BP reaction BP Clonase™
    995..1855    -  CDS            AmpR: β-lactamase; bla; confers resistance to ampicillin, carbenicillin, and related antibiotics
   1856..1960    -  promoter       AmpR promoter: bla
   2047..2090    -  CDS            lacZα (fragment): LacZα fragment of β-galactosidase; lacZ fragment
   2234..2342    -  oriT           oriT: incP origin of transfer
   2666..4093    -  CDS            Tn5 transposase: transposase from the bacterial Tn5 transposon (Reznikoff, 1993)
   4272..4967    +  CDS            mScarlet-I: mScarlet-I is a basic (constitutively fluorescent) red fluorescent protein published in 2016, derived from synthetic construct. It is reported to be a rapidly-maturing monomer with moderate acid sensitivity.
   5075..6450    +  CDS            TcR (fragment): tetracycline efflux protein; Bacillus subtilis tetL; confers resistance to tetracycline
   6506..6524    -  misc_feature   Tn5 ME: hyperactive mosaic end for Tn5 transposase recognition (Reznikoff et al., 2004)
