[The description below was written by a language model from this plasmid's Addgene catalogue record and pLannotate feature annotations shown in this document.]
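Description:
pGLU_131 is an empty-backbone transposon delivery vector built on pGLDV_62 and catalogued as a synthetic biology plasmid, intended for making Tn5-based transposon insertion libraries with a tetracycline-selectable transposon, as part of a scalable mutagenesis system for non-model bacteria. The sequenced record is about 6.5 kb. It replicates from the R6K γ origin, which functions only when the pi initiator protein is supplied in trans. It is therefore propagated in a pir-expressing E. coli host (Pir1), where it is listed as high copy, and is selected with ampicillin through a β-lactamase gene under its native bla promoter. In recipients lacking pi the plasmid cannot replicate, so it behaves as a suicide vector. An incP oriT allows it to be mobilised by conjugation from a donor that provides the transfer functions.

The functional payload consists of a Tn5 transposase coding sequence on the minus strand. On the plus strand are an mScarlet-I red fluorescent protein gene and a tetracycline efflux determinant annotated as a partial match to Bacillus subtilis tetL, followed by a hyperactive Tn5 mosaic end. Only one mosaic end is annotated, so the exact boundaries of the mobile element are not defined by the feature table. The layout suggests that the reporter and tetracycline marker are the transposed cargo, while the transposase stays on the non-replicating backbone and is lost after delivery, giving stable insertions. The promoters driving the transposase, mScarlet-I and the tetracycline gene are not annotated. A short lacZα fragment and an attB1-like site are also detected and are probably cloning remnants. No insert is recorded.
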