Addgene plasmid #225824: pGLU_131
Purpose: (Empty Backbone) Tn libraries Tn5 variant TET backbone
Depositing lab: Nili Ostrov. Depositing organization: Cultivarium, Convergent Research. Publication: A scalable transposon mutagenesis system for non-model bacteria. Gilbert C, Leung J, Crits-Christoph A, Kang SC, Esmurria A, Fenn K, Brumwell SL, Martin-Moldes Z, Mendler K, Barnum TP, Nguyen M-A, Lee HH, Ostrov N. bioRxiv 2025.12.22.696024 10.64898/2025.12.22.696024.
Backbone
  Vector backbone: pGLDV_62
  Vector type: Synthetic Biology
Growth in bacteria
  Bacterial resistance: Ampicillin, 100 μg/mL
  Growth temperature: 37°C
  Growth strain: Pir1
  Copy number: High Copy
Gene/Insert
  Gene/Insert name: None
  Mutation: N/A
Terms and licenses: Academic/Nonprofit Terms; Industry Terms: Not Available to Industry
Depositor comments: Please visit https://doi.org/10.64898/2025.12.22.696024 for bioRxiv preprint.
How to cite: pGLU_131 was a gift from Nili Ostrov (Addgene plasmid # 225824 ; http://n2t.net/addgene:225824 ; RRID:Addgene_225824)
